Addgene plasmid #163188: A0A0F8B4A0
Purpose: Inducible expression of UniProt identifier A0A0F8B4A0
Depositing lab: Martin Engqvist. Depositing organization: Chalmers University of Technology. Publication: Experimental and computational investigation of enzyme functional annotations uncovers misannotation in the EC 1.1.3.15 enzyme class. Rembeza E, Engqvist MKM. PLoS Comput Biol. 2021 Sep 23;17(9):e1009446. doi: 10.1371/journal.pcbi.1009446. eCollection 2021 Sep. PubMed 34555022.
Backbone
  Vector backbone: pET21a(+)
  Vector type: Bacterial Expression
Growth in bacteria
  Bacterial resistance: Ampicillin, 100 μg/mL
  Growth temperature: 37°C
  Growth strain: DH5alpha
  Copy number: High Copy
Gene/Insert
  Gene/Insert name: A0A0F8B4A0 (alt name: flavoprotein oxidoreductase)
  Species: Ceratocystis platani
  Promoter: T7
  Tag / fusion protein: T7 (N terminal on backbone); 10xHis (C terminal on backbone)
  Cloning method: Unknown
  Sequencing primers: 5′ T7; 3′ T7-term
Terms and licenses: Academic/Nonprofit Terms; Industry Terms: Not Available to Industry
Depositor comments: Insert name is a UniProt identifier
How to cite: A0A0F8B4A0 was a gift from Martin Engqvist (Addgene plasmid # 163188 ; http://n2t.net/addgene:163188 ; RRID:Addgene_163188)
