[The description below was written by a language model from this plasmid's Addgene catalogue record and pLannotate feature annotations shown in this document.]
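Description:
A0A0F8B4A0 is a bacterial expression plasmid built on the pET21a(+) backbone for inducible production of a Ceratocystis platani protein annotated as a flavoprotein oxidoreductase; the construct is named after the insert's UniProt identifier. The 6,605-nt sequenced record shows the usual pET architecture. A T7 promoter is followed immediately by a lac operator and the strong ribosome binding site from phage T7 gene 10, and a T7 terminator closes the unit. The insert itself was not annotated by the feature caller, but it presumably occupies the unlabelled stretch of roughly 1.2 kb between the RBS and the histidine tag. A plasmid-borne lacI gene with its own promoter supplies lac repressor, so transcription is held off until IPTG or lactose is added in a host that provides T7 RNA polymerase.

The catalogue lists an N-terminal T7 tag and a C-terminal 10xHis tag from the backbone. The feature table detects a 9xHis motif at the 3′ end of the coding region, broadly consistent with the listed poly-histidine tag for metal-affinity purification, but it does not annotate an N-terminal T7 tag. A short fragment called as a gene 10B-derived solubility tag lies just upstream of the terminator and may simply be residual backbone sequence.

Propagation relies on a ColE1/pMB1-type origin accompanied by the bom site and rop gene from pBR322, and selection uses ampicillin resistance from β-lactamase. An f1 origin is also present, along with non-functional tetracycline-resistance fragments inherited from the backbone. The associated study examined functional annotation and misannotation in the EC 1.1.3.15 enzyme class, so the plasmid likely served to produce recombinant protein for activity testing.
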