Features (pLannotate 1.2.2; 18 found; start..end, strand, type, name):
      1..19      +  promoter       T7 promoter: promoter for bacteriophage T7 RNA polymerase
     20..44      +  protein_bind   lac operator: The lac repressor binds to the lac operator to inhibit transcription in E. coli. This inhibition can be relieved by adding lactose or isopropyl-β-D-thiogalactopyranoside (IPTG). lac repressor encoded by lacI
     59..81      +  RBS            RBS: efficient ribosome binding site from bacteriophage T7 gene 10 (Olins and Rangwala, 1989)
   1325..1351    +  CDS            9xHis: 9xHis affinity tag
   1364..1413    +  CDS            SET1 (fragment): solubility-enhancement tag derived from T7 phage gene 10B
   1421..1468    +  terminator     T7 terminator: transcription terminator for bacteriophage T7 RNA polymerase
   1505..1933    +  rep_origin     f1 ori (sequence partly withheld): f1 bacteriophage origin of replication; arrow indicates direction of (+) strand synthesis
   1986..2090    +  promoter       AmpR promoter: bla
   2091..2951    +  CDS            AmpR: β-lactamase; bla; confers resistance to ampicillin, carbenicillin, and related antibiotics
   3122..3710    +  rep_origin     ori: high-copy-number ColE1/pMB1/pBR322/pUC origin of replication
   3896..4035    -  misc_feature   bom: basis of mobility region from pBR322
   4137..4328    -  CDS            rop: Rop protein, which maintains plasmids at low copy number; rop
   4345..4725    +  CDS            YPB1_ECOLX: Protein predicted: Swiss-Prot protein existence level 4. From Escherichia coli.
   4797..5088    -  CDS            TcR (fragment): tetracycline efflux protein; tet; confers resistance to tetracycline
   5103..5124    -  protein_bind   CAP binding site: CAP binding activates transcription in the presence of cAMP. E. coli catabolite activator protein
   5137..6219    -  CDS            lacI: lac repressor; lacI; The lac repressor binds to the lac operator to inhibit transcription in E. coli. This inhibition can be relieved by adding lactose or isopropyl-β-D-thiogalactopyranoside (IPTG).
   6220..6297    -  promoter       lacI promoter: lacI
   6305..6584    -  CDS            TcR (fragment): tetracycline efflux protein; tet; confers resistance to tetracycline
>Addgene plasmid #163188 | A0A0F8B4A0 | addgene full sequence | sequence record 344608 | Addgene NGS Result
TAATACGACTCACTATAGGGGAATTGTGAGCGGATAACAATTCCCCTCTAGAAATAATTTTGTTTAACTT
TAAGAAGGAGATATACATATGTTATTGTCTAGAGCTGTATTGTTGAGACCACGACGAGTTGGACTAAGAG
GTTTCTCTACCTCTAGGCTCGCAGCTAGGCAGGCTGATTTCACTCATGCCGTTATCGGCGCTGGTGTAGT
TGGACTTGCTATCGCCCAAAGGCTTGCTACAATACACCCAAAGTCGAGTGTGCTGTTATTGGAACGTCAT
ACCAGCCCTGGAACGGAGACTTCTTCTCGTAATTCTGAGGTCTTGCATGCCGGAATCTATTATGGTAGGA
CCTCTCTCAAGGCTCAGCTCTGCGTGAGAGGTAGACAGCTGGCTTATGATTTCTGTGCCCGTTATGGCGT
CGGGCATGCTCGAGTTGGAAAATGGATCGTCGCACAAACACCAGAACAACACGCAGCTCTGGCTGGTTTG
GCTTCTACTGCTGACGTGTTAGGGGTTCCAACCAGATGGATCAGTGCCGACGTAGCCAGAGCTGCCGAAC
CACTGGTTAGAGCTGCAGCCGGAGTGTTAGAATCTCCGGAGACTGGTATAGTGGACAGCCATGGTCTAAT
GGTTGCTTTATTGGGGCAGTTTGAGGACGCCGGTGGTGTGCTGGCTCGAGGCGCCTGTGTAGAAGGAGTG
CAGGCAGAGAACGGTGGTATGGGCGGATGGACTCTTAAGGTTCGAGACGCTGCTACTGGGGACATCGCAG
AAGTTGTGGCCGAGTCGATTGTAAATGCCGCAGGATTAGGCGCAGTGATGGTTAACAACTTAATCGTCGC
TCCTGAACGTCGTAGACAAATGTTTTATGCTAAAGGTAACTATTTTGCCTATGCAGGTCCACAGCCACGT
ATCAAGAGGCTCATCTATCCTGCACCAACTCCTGGAGGAGGTGGACTTGGTACTCACTTGACGTTGGATC
TCGCAGGTCGTGTGAGGTTTGGGCCAGACGTGGAATGGGTTGATAGACTTAATGATATGGCAGTCAACTC
GGCCAGACTTCCAGAGGCCATTACAGCAATCAAGCAGTACTTGCCTGGCATTGATGACAACTTGTTAGTT
CCAGACTACGCCGGTGTGCGTCCTAAATTGGCCCGAGCAGGAGCTGTTGGAGAAGGAAAGGGATTTCAGG
ATTTCATTATTCAGAAAGAGCAAGGTTATACCGGTTGGGTAAATTTGTTAGGTATTGAGTCTCCTGGGCT
TACCAGTTCATTGGCCATTGCCGAAATGGTTGAGGGGCTCCTATACAAGGCAGCAGCTTTGGAACACCAC
CATCACCACCACCACCACCACCACTGAGATCCGGCTGCTAACAAAGCCCGAAAGGAAGCTGAGTTGGCTG
CTGCCACCGCTGAGCAATAACTAGCATAACCCCTTGGGGCCTCTAAACGGGTCTTGAGGGGTTTTTTGCT
GAAAGGAGGAACTATATCCGGATTGGCGAATGGG
[124 nt withheld, positions 1505-1628]
C
[91 nt withheld, positions 1630-1720]
A
[49 nt withheld, positions 1722-1770]
CCTTTGACGTTGGAGTCCACGTTCTTT
[37 nt withheld, positions 1798-1834]
ACCCTATCTCGGTCTATTCTTTTGATTTATAAGGGATTTTGCCGATTTCGGCCTATTGGTTAAAAAATGA
GCTGATTTAACAAAAATTTAACGCGAATTTTAACAAAATATTAACGCTTACAATTTAGGTGGCACTTTTC
GGGGAAATGTGCGCGGAACCCCTATTTGTTTATTTTTCTAAATACATTCAAATATGTATCCGCTCATGAG
ACAATAACCCTGATAAATGCTTCAATAATATTGAAAAAGGAAGAGTATGAGTATTCAACATTTCCGTGTC
GCCCTTATTCCCTTTTTTGCGGCATTTTGCCTTCCTGTTTTTGCTCACCCAGAAACGCTGGTGAAAGTAA
AAGATGCTGAAGATCAGTTGGGTGCACGAGTGGGTTACATCGAACTGGATCTCAACAGCGGTAAGATCCT
TGAGAGTTTTCGCCCCGAAGAACGTTTTCCAATGATGAGCACTTTTAAAGTTCTGCTATGTGGCGCGGTA
TTATCCCGTATTGACGCCGGGCAAGAGCAACTCGGTCGCCGCATACACTATTCTCAGAATGACTTGGTTG
AGTACTCACCAGTCACAGAAAAGCATCTTACGGATGGCATGACAGTAAGAGAATTATGCAGTGCTGCCAT
AACCATGAGTGATAACACTGCGGCCAACTTACTTCTGACAACGATCGGAGGACCGAAGGAGCTAACCGCT
TTTTTGCACAACATGGGGGATCATGTAACTCGCCTTGATCGTTGGGAACCGGAGCTGAATGAAGCCATAC
CAAACGACGAGCGTGACACCACGATGCCTGCAGCAATGGCAACAACGTTGCGCAAACTATTAACTGGCGA
ACTACTTACTCTAGCTTCCCGGCAACAATTAATAGACTGGATGGAGGCGGATAAAGTTGCAGGACCACTT
CTGCGCTCGGCCCTTCCGGCTGGCTGGTTTATTGCTGATAAATCTGGAGCCGGTGAGCGTGGGTCTCGCG
GTATCATTGCAGCACTGGGGCCAGATGGTAAGCCCTCCCGTATCGTAGTTATCTACACGACGGGGAGTCA
GGCAACTATGGATGAACGAAATAGACAGATCGCTGAGATAGGTGCCTCACTGATTAAGCATTGGTAACTG
TCAGACCAAGTTTACTCATATATACTTTAGATTGATTTAAAACTTCATTTTTAATTTAAAAGGATCTAGG
TGAAGATCCTTTTTGATAATCTCATGACCAAAATCCCTTAACGTGAGTTTTCGTTCCACTGAGCGTCAGA
CCCCGTAGAAAAGATCAAAGGATCTTCTTGAGATCCTTTTTTTCTGCGCGTAATCTGCTGCTTGCAAACA
AAAAAACCACCGCTACCAGCGGTGGTTTGTTTGCCGGATCAAGAGCTACCAACTCTTTTTCCGAAGGTAA
CTGGCTTCAGCAGAGCGCAGATACCAAATACTGTCCTTCTAGTGTAGCCGTAGTTAGGCCACCACTTCAA
GAACTCTGTAGCACCGCCTACATACCTCGCTCTGCTAATCCTGTTACCAGTGGCTGCTGCCAGTGGCGAT
AAGTCGTGTCTTACCGGGTTGGACTCAAGACGATAGTTACCGGATAAGGCGCAGCGGTCGGGCTGAACGG
GGGGTTCGTGCACACAGCCCAGCTTGGAGCGAACGACCTACACCGAACTGAGATACCTACAGCGTGAGCT
ATGAGAAAGCGCCACGCTTCCCGAAGGGAGAAAGGCGGACAGGTATCCGGTAAGCGGCAGGGTCGGAACA
GGAGAGCGCACGAGGGAGCTTCCAGGGGGAAACGCCTGGTATCTTTATAGTCCTGTCGGGTTTCGCCACC
TCTGACTTGAGCGTCGATTTTTGTGATGCTCGTCAGGGGGGCGGAGCCTATGGAAAAACGCCAGCAACGC
GGCCTTTTTACGGTTCCTGGCCTTTTGCTGGCCTTTTGCTCACATGTTCTTTCCTGCGTTATCCCCTGAT
TCTGTGGATAACCGTATTACCGCCTTTGAGTGAGCTGATACCGCTCGCCGCAGCCGAACGACCGAGCGCA
GCGAGTCAGTGAGCGAGGAAGCGGAAGAGCGCCTGATGCGGTATTTTCTCCTTACGCATCTGTGCGGTAT
TTCACACCGCAATGGTGCACTCTCAGTACAATCTGCTCTGATGCCGCATAGTTAAGCCAGTATACACTCC
GCTATCGCTACGTGACTGGGTCATGGCTGCGCCCCGACACCCGCCAACACCCGCTGACGCGCCCTGACGG
GCTTGTCTGCTCCCGGCATCCGCTTACAGACAAGCTGTGACCGTCTCCGGGAGCTGCATGTGTCAGAGGT
TTTCACCGTCATCACCGAAACGCGCGAGGCAGCTGCGGTAAAGCTCATCAGCGTGGTCGTGAAGCGATTC
ACAGATGTCTGCCTGTTCATCCGCGTCCAGCTCGTTGAGTTTCTCCAGAAGCGTTAATGTCTGGCTTCTG
ATAAAGCGGGCCATGTTAAGGGCGGTTTTTTCCTGTTTGGTCACTGATGCCTCCGTGTAAGGGGGATTTC
TGTTCATGGGGGTAATGATACCGATGAAACGAGAGAGGATGCTCACGATACGGGTTACTGATGATGAACA
TGCCCGGTTACTGGAACGTTGTGAGGGTAAACAACTGGCGGTATGGATGCGGCGGGACCAGAGAAAAATC
ACTCAGGGTCAATGCCAGCGCTTCGTTAATACAGATGTAGGTGTTCCACAGGGTAGCCAGCAGCATCCTG
CGATGCAGATCCGGAACATAATGGTGCAGGGCGCTGACTTCCGCGTTTCCAGACTTTACGAAACACGGAA
ACCGAAGACCATTCATGTTGTTGCTCAGGTCGCAGACGTTTTGCAGCAGCAGTCGCTTCACGTTCGCTCG
CGTATCGGTGATTCATTCTGCTAACCAGTAAGGCAACCCCGCCAGCCTAGCCGGGTCCTCAACGACAGGA
GCACGATCATGCGCACCCGTGGGGCCGCCATGCCGGCGATAATGGCCTGCTTCTCGCCGAAACGTTTGGT
GGCGGGACCAGTGACGAAGGCTTGAGCGAGGGCGTGCAAGATTCCGAATACCGCAAGCGACAGGCCGATC
ATCGTCGCGCTCCAGCGAAAGCGGTCCTCGCCGAAAATGACCCAGAGCGCTGCCGGCACCTGTCCTACGA
GTTGCATGATAAAGAAGACAGTCATAAGTGCGGCGACGATAGTCATGCCCCGCGCCCACCGGAAGGAGCT
GACTGGGTTGAAGGCTCTCAAGGGCATCGGTCGAGATCCCGGTGCCTAATGAGTGAGCTAACTTACATTA
ATTGCGTTGCGCTCACTGCCCGCTTTCCAGTCGGGAAACCTGTCGTGCCAGCTGCATTAATGAATCGGCC
AACGCGCGGGGAGAGGCGGTTTGCGTATTGGGCGCCAGGGTGGTTTTTCTTTTCACCAGTGAGACGGGCA
ACAGCTGATTGCCCTTCACCGCCTGGCCCTGAGAGAGTTGCAGCAAGCGGTCCACGCTGGTTTGCCCCAG
CAGGCGAAAATCCTGTTTGATGGTGGTTAACGGCGGGATATAACATGAGCTGTCTTCGGTATCATCGTAT
CCCACTACCGAGATATCCGCACCAACGCGCAGCCCGGACTCGGTAATGGCGCGCATTGCGCCCAGCGCCA
TCTGATCGTTGGCAACCAGCATCGCAGTGGGAACGATGCCCTCATTCAGCATTTGCATGGTTTGTTGAAA
ACCGGACATGGCACTCCAGTCGCCTTCCCGTTCCGCTATCGGCTGAATTTGATTGCGAGTGAGATATTTA
TGCCAGCCAGCCAGACGCAGACGCGCCGAGACAGAACTTAATGGGCCCGCTAACAGCGCGATTTGCTGGT
GACCCAATGCGACCAGATGCTCCACGCCCAGTCGCGTACCGTCTTCATGGGAGAAAATAATACTGTTGAT
GGGTGTCTGGTCAGAGACATCAAGAAATAACGCCGGAACATTAGTGCAGGCAGCTTCCACAGCAATGGCA
TCCTGGTCATCCAGCGGATAGTTAATGATCAGCCCACTGACGCGTTGCGCGAGAAGATTGTGCACCGCCG
CTTTACAGGCTTCGACGCCGCTTCGTTCTACCATCGACACCACCACGCTGGCACCCAGTTGATCGGCGCG
AGATTTAATCGCCGCGACAATTTGCGACGGCGCGTGCAGGGCCAGACTGGAGGTGGCAACGCCAATCAGC
AACGACTGTTTGCCCGCCAGTTGTTGTGCCACGCGGTTGGGAATGTAATTCAGCTCCGCCATCGCCGCTT
CCACTTTTTCCCGCGTTTTCGCAGAAACGTGGCTGGCCTGGTTCACCACGCGGGAAACGGTCTGATAAGA
GACACCGGCATACTCTGCGACATCGTATAACGTTACTGGTTTCACATTCACCACCCTGAATTGACTCTCT
TCCGGGCGCTATCATGCCATACCGCGAAAGGTTTTGCGCCATTCGATGGTGTCCGGGATCTCGACGCTCT
CCCTTATGCGACTCCTGCATTAGGAAGCAGCCCAGTAGTAGGTTGAGGCCGTTGAGCACCGCCGCCGCAA
GGAATGGTGCATGCAAGGAGATGGCGCCCAACAGTCCCCCGGCCACGGGGCCTGCCACCATACCCACGCC
GAAACAAGCGCTCATGAGCCCGAAGTGGCGAGCCCGATCTTCCCCATCGGTGATGTCGGCGATATAGGCG
CCAGCAACCGCACCTGTGGCGCCGGTGATGCCGGCCACGATGCGTCCGGCGTAGAGGATCGAGATCTCGA
TCCCGCGAAAT
