>Addgene plasmid #163188 | A0A0F8B4A0 | depositor partial sequence | sequence record 316250 | insert gene sequence
ATGTTATTGTCTAGAGCTGTATTGTTGAGACCACGACGAGTTGGACTAAGAGGTTTCTCTACCTCTAGGC
TCGCAGCTAGGCAGGCTGATTTCACTCATGCCGTTATCGGCGCTGGTGTAGTTGGACTTGCTATCGCCCA
AAGGCTTGCTACAATACACCCAAAGTCGAGTGTGCTGTTATTGGAACGTCATACCAGCCCTGGAACGGAG
ACTTCTTCTCGTAATTCTGAGGTCTTGCATGCCGGAATCTATTATGGTAGGACCTCTCTCAAGGCTCAGC
TCTGCGTGAGAGGTAGACAGCTGGCTTATGATTTCTGTGCCCGTTATGGCGTCGGGCATGCTCGAGTTGG
AAAATGGATCGTCGCACAAACACCAGAACAACACGCAGCTCTGGCTGGTTTGGCTTCTACTGCTGACGTG
TTAGGGGTTCCAACCAGATGGATCAGTGCCGACGTAGCCAGAGCTGCCGAACCACTGGTTAGAGCTGCAG
CCGGAGTGTTAGAATCTCCGGAGACTGGTATAGTGGACAGCCATGGTCTAATGGTTGCTTTATTGGGGCA
GTTTGAGGACGCCGGTGGTGTGCTGGCTCGAGGCGCCTGTGTAGAAGGAGTGCAGGCAGAGAACGGTGGT
ATGGGCGGATGGACTCTTAAGGTTCGAGACGCTGCTACTGGGGACATCGCAGAAGTTGTGGCCGAGTCGA
TTGTAAATGCCGCAGGATTAGGCGCAGTGATGGTTAACAACTTAATCGTCGCTCCTGAACGTCGTAGACA
AATGTTTTATGCTAAAGGTAACTATTTTGCCTATGCAGGTCCACAGCCACGTATCAAGAGGCTCATCTAT
CCTGCACCAACTCCTGGAGGAGGTGGACTTGGTACTCACTTGACGTTGGATCTCGCAGGTCGTGTGAGGT
TTGGGCCAGACGTGGAATGGGTTGATAGACTTAATGATATGGCAGTCAACTCGGCCAGACTTCCAGAGGC
CATTACAGCAATCAAGCAGTACTTGCCTGGCATTGATGACAACTTGTTAGTTCCAGACTACGCCGGTGTG
CGTCCTAAATTGGCCCGAGCAGGAGCTGTTGGAGAAGGAAAGGGATTTCAGGATTTCATTATTCAGAAAG
AGCAAGGTTATACCGGTTGGGTAAATTTGTTAGGTATTGAGTCTCCTGGGCTTACCAGTTCATTGGCCAT
TGCCGAAATGGTTGAGGGGCTCCTATACAAGGCAGCAGCTTTGGAACACCACCATCAC
